>Addgene plasmid #186722 | pGWT35S-sfGFP-SKL-Target2 (Mpphot) | addgene full sequence | sequence record 372802 | Addgene NGS Result
TAATACGACTCACTATAGGGCGCGGCCGCAGAATTCGAGCTCGGTACCCGGGATCTCGAGGCCAGATCTC
CCGGGCTCAGAAGACCGAGGGCTATTGAGACTTTTCAACAAAGGGTAATATCGGGAAACCTCCTCGGATT
CCATTGCCCAGCTATCTGTCACTTATCGAAAGGACAGTAGAAAAGGAAGGTGGCTCCTACAAATGCCATC
ATTGCGATAAAGGAAAGGCTATCGTTCAAGATGCCTCTACCGACAGTGGTCCCAAAGATGGACCCCCACC
CACGAGGAACATCGTGGAAAAAGAAGACGTTCCAACCACGTCTTCAAAGCAAGTGGATTGATGTGATATC
TCCACTGACGTAAGGGATGACGCACAATCCCACTATCCTTCGCAAGACCCTTCCTCTATATAAGGAAGTT
CATTTCATTTGGAGAGGACAGGCTTCTTGAGATCCTTCAACAATTACCAACAACAACAAACAACAAACAA
CATTACAATTACTATTTACAATTACAGAATTCGAGCTCGGTACCAAGCTTGGAGGCTCAGGAGGCTCCAC
AAGTTTGTACAAAAAAGCAGGCTTCATGGTGAGCAAGGGCGAGGAGCTGTTCACCGGGGTGGTGCCCATC
CTGGTCGAGCTGGACGGCGACGTAAACGGCCACAAGTTCAGCGTGAGAGGCGAGGGCGAGGGCGATGCCA
CCAACGGCAAGCTGACCCTGAAGTTCATCTGCACCACCGGCAAGCTGCCCGTGCCCTGGCCCACCCTCGT
GACCACCCTGACCTACGGCGTGCAGTGCTTCAGCCGCTACCCCGACCACATGAAGCAGCACGACTTCTTC
AAGTCCGCCATGCCCGAAGGCTACGTCCAGGAGCGCACCATCTCTTTCAAGGACGACGGCACTTACAAGA
CCCGCGCCGAGGTGAAGTTCGAGGGCGACACCCTGGTGAACCGCATCGAGCTGAAGGGCATCGACTTCAA
GGAGGACGGCAACATCCTGGGGCACAAGCTGGAGTACAACTTCAACAGCCACAACGTCTATATCACTGCC
GACAAGCAGAAGAACGGCATCAAGGCCAACTTCAAGATCCGCCACAACGTTGAGGACGGCAGCGTGCAGC
TCGCCGACCACTACCAGCAGAACACCCCCATCGGCGACGGCCCCGTGCTGCTGCCCGACAACCACTACCT
GAGCACCCAGTCCGTTCTGAGCAAAGACCCCAACGAGAAGCGCGATCACATGGTCCTGCTGGAGTTCGTG
ACCGCCGCCGGGATCACTCTCGGCATGGACGAGCTGTACAAGGACCGGAAACACACCTTCGGGCGCCGGG
GCTAGGTCCAAACTCTAAGTCTAAGCTTTGACCCAGCTTTCTTGTACAAAGTGGTTGGAGGCTCAGGAGG
CTCCCCATGGGCTAGCACTAGTATCTAGAATCGTTCAAACATTTGGCAATAAAGTTTCTTAAGATTGAAT
CCTGTTGCCGGTCTTGCGATGATTATCATATAATTTCTGTTGAATTACGTTAAGCATGTAATAATTAACA
TGTAATGCATGACGTTATTTATGAGATGGGTTTTTATGATTAGAGTCCCGCAATTATACATTTAATACGC
GATAGAAAACAAAATATAGCGCGCAAACTAGGATAAATTATCGCGCGCGGTGTCATCTATGTTACTAGAT
GCGGCCGCAATTGTGGATCCGCTCTAGAGTCGACCTGCAGGCATGCAAGCTTGCGGCCGCGTATTCTATA
GTGTCACCTAAATAGCATGGCGTAATCATGGTCATAGCTGTTTCCTGTGTGAAATTGTTATCCGCTCACA
ATTCCACACAACATACGAGCCGGAAGCATAAAGTGTAAAGCCTGGGGTGCCTAATGAGTGAGCTAACTCA
CATTAATTGCGTTGCGCTCACTGCCCGCTTTCCAGTCGGGAAACCTGTCGTGCCAGCTGCATTAATGAAT
CGGCCAACGCGCGGGGAGAGGCGGTTTGCGTATTGGGCGCTCTTCCGCTTCCTCGCTCACTGACTCGCTG
CGCTCGGTCGTTCGGCTGCGGCGAGCGGTATCAGCTCACTCAAAGGCGGTAATACGGTTATCCACAGAAT
CAGGGGATAACGCAGGAAAGAACATGTGAGCAAAAGGCCAGCAAAAGGCCAGGAACCGTAAAAAGGCCGC
GTTGCTGGCGTTTTTCCATAGGCTCCGCCCCCCTGACGAGCATCACAAAAATCGACGCTCAAGTCAGAGG
TGGCGAAACCCGACAGGACTATAAAGATACCAGGCGTTTCCCCCTGGAAGCTCCCTCGTGCGCTCTCCTG
TTCCGACCCTGCCGCTTACCGGATACCTGTCCGCCTTTCTCCCTTCGGGAAGCGTGGCGCTTTCTCATAG
CTCACGCTGTAGGTATCTCAGTTCGGTGTAGGTCGTTCGCTCCAAGCTGGGCTGTGTGCACGAACCCCCC
GTTCAGCCCGACCGCTGCGCCTTATCCGGTAACTATCGTCTTGAGTCCAACCCGGTAAGACACGACTTAT
CGCCACTGGCAGCAGCCACTGGTAACAGGATTAGCAGAGCGAGGTATGTAGGCGGTGCTACAGAGTTCTT
GAAGTGGTGGCCTAACTACGGCTACACTAGAAGAACAGTATTTGGTATCTGCGCTCTGCTGAAGCCAGTT
ACCTTCGGAAAAAGAGTTGGTAGCTCTTGATCCGGCAAACAAACCACCGCTGGTAGCGGTGGTTTTTTTG
TTTGCAAGCAGCAGATTACGCGCAGAAAAAAAGGATCTCAAGAAGATCCTTTGATCTTTTCTACGGGGTC
TGACGCTCAGTGGAACGAAAACTCACGTTAAGGGATTTTGGTCATGAGATTATCAAAAAGGATCTTCACC
TAGATCCTTTTAAATTAAAAATGAAGTTTTAAATCAATCTAAAGTATATATGTTTTAATTAGAAAAACTC
ATCGAGCATCAAATGAAACTGCAATTTATTCATATCAGGATTATCAATACCATATTTTTGAAAAAGCCGT
TTCTGTAATGAAGGAGAAAACTCACCGAGGCAGTTCCATAGGATGGCAAGATCCTGGTATCGGTCTGCGA
TTCCGACTCGTCCAACATCAATACAACCTATTAATTTCCCCTCGTCAAAAATAAGGTTATCAAGTGAGAA
ATCACCATGAGTGACGACTGAATCCGGTGAGAATGGCAATAGCTTATGCATTTCTTTCCAGACTTGTTCA
ACAGGCCAGCCATTACGCTCGTCATCAAAATCACTCGCATCAACCAAACCGTTATTCATTCGTGATTGCG
CCTGAGCGAGACGAAATACGCGATCGCTGTTAAAAGGACAATTACAAACAGGAATCGAATGCAACCGGCG
CAGGAACACTGCCAGCGCATCAACAATATTTTCACCTGAATCAGGATATTCTTCTAATACCTGGAATGCT
GTTTTCCCTGGGATCGCAGAGGTGAGTAACCATGCATCATCAGGAGTACGGATAAAATGCTTGATGGTCG
GAAGAGGCATAAATTCCGTCAGCCAGTTTAGTCTGACCATCTCATCTGTAACATCATTGGCAACGCTACC
TTTGCCATGTTTCAGAAACAACTCTGGCGCATCGGGCTTCCCATACAATCGATAGATTGTCGCACCTGAT
TGCCCGACATTATCGCGAGCCCATTTATACCCATATAAATCAGCATCCATGTTGGAATTTAATCGCGGCC
TTGAGCAAGACGTTTCCCGTTGAATATGGCTCATAACACCCCTTGTATTACTGTTTATGTAAGCAGACAT
AAGCATTTATCAGGGTTATTGTCTCATGAGCGGATACATATTTGAATGTATTTAGAAAAATAAACAAATA
GGGGTTCCGCGCACATTTCCCCGAAAAGTGCCACCTGACGTCTAAGAAACCATTATTATCATGACATTAA
CCTATAAAAATAGGCGTATCACGAGGCCCTTTCGTCTCGCGCGTTTCGGTGATGACGGTGAAAACCTCTG
ACACATGCAGCTCCCGGAGACGGTCACAGCTTGTCTGTAAGCGGATGCCGGGAGCAGACAAGCCCGTCAG
GGCGCGTCAGCGGGTGTTGGCGGGTGTCGGGGCTGGCTTAACTATGCGGCATCAGAGCAGATTGTACTGA
GAGTGCACCATATGCGGTGTGAAATACCGCACAGATGCGTAAGGAGAAAATATTACTACAGGCGCCATTC
GCCATTCAGGCTGCGCAACTGTTGGGAAGGGCGATCGGTGCGGGCCTCTTCGCTATTACGCCAGCTGGCG
AAAGGGGGATGTGCTGCAAGGCGATTAAGTTGGGTAACGCCAGGGTTTTCCCAGTCACGACGTTGTAAAA
CGACGGCCAGTGAGCTAGTG
Features (pLannotate 1.2.2; 22 found; start..end, strand, type, name):
      1..19      +  promoter       T7 promoter: promoter for bacteriophage T7 RNA polymerase
     31..52      +  misc_feature   MCS (fragment): pUC18/19 multiple cloning site
     96..440     +  promoter       CaMV 35S promoter: strong constitutive promoter from cauliflower mosaic virus
    392..438     +  promoter       minimal CaMV 35S promoter: minimal 35S promoter from cauliflower mosaic virus
    460..515     +  misc_feature   TMV Ω: translational enhancer from the tobacco mosaic virus 5'-leader sequence (Gallie et al., 1988)
    517..534     +  misc_feature   MCS (fragment): pUC18/19 multiple cloning site
    559..583     +  protein_bind   attB1: mutant version of attB; recombination site for the Gateway® BP reaction BP Clonase™
    586..1302    +  CDS            oxGFP: oxGFP is a basic (constitutively fluorescent) green fluorescent protein published in 2015, derived from Aequorea victoria.
   1361..1385    -  protein_bind   attB2: mutant version of attB; recombination site for the Gateway® BP reaction BP Clonase™
   1430..1680    +  terminator     NOS terminator: nopaline synthase terminator and poly(A) signal
   1702..1732    +  misc_feature   MCS (fragment): pUC18/19 multiple cloning site
   1745..1763    -  promoter       SP6 promoter: promoter for bacteriophage SP6 RNA polymerase
   1805..1821    -  protein_bind   lac operator: The lac repressor binds to the lac operator to inhibit transcription in E. coli. This inhibition can be relieved by adding lactose or isopropyl-β-D-thiogalactopyranoside (IPTG). lac repressor encoded by lacI
   1829..1859    -  promoter       lac promoter: promoter for the E. coli lac operon
   1874..1895    -  protein_bind   CAP binding site: CAP binding activates transcription in the presence of cAMP. E. coli catabolite activator protein
   1908..2000    -  CDS            lacI (fragment): lac repressor; lacI; The lac repressor binds to the lac operator to inhibit transcription in E. coli. This inhibition can be relieved by adding lactose or isopropyl-β-D-thiogalactopyranoside (IPTG).
   2183..2771    -  rep_origin     ori: high-copy-number ColE1/pMB1/pBR322/pUC origin of replication
   2929..3744    -  CDS            KanR: aminoglycoside phosphotransferase; aph(3')-Ia; confers resistance to kanamycin in bacteria or G418 (Geneticin®) in eukaryotes
   3781..3861    -  promoter       AmpR promoter (fragment): bla
   3956..3991    +  CDS            rop (fragment): Rop protein, which maintains plasmids at low copy number; rop
   4093..4182    +  misc_feature   bom (fragment): basis of mobility region from pBR322
   4198..4353    -  CDS            lacZα (fragment): LacZα fragment of β-galactosidase; lacZ fragment
