[The description below was written by a language model from this plasmid's Addgene catalogue record and pLannotate feature annotations shown in this document.]
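Description:
pGWT35S-sfGFP-SKL-Target2 (Mpphot) is a small (about 4.4 kb) plasmid built on the pGWT35S backbone for transient expression in plant cells. The catalogue lists its vector type as bacterial expression, but the stated purpose and the regulatory elements point to plant use. It is propagated in E. coli through a high-copy ColE1/pUC-type origin and selected with kanamycin via an aph(3')-Ia KanR gene. The remaining backbone features are leftovers of pUC/pBR322-style cloning vectors: flanking T7 and SP6 promoters, lac promoter/operator elements, and fragments of lacZα, lacI, rop and bom. No T-DNA borders or plant selectable marker are annotated, which is consistent with direct transient delivery rather than stable transformation.

The expression cassette consists of the strong constitutive CaMV 35S promoter followed by the TMV Ω translational enhancer, a Gateway-recombined insert flanked by attB1 and attB2, and the NOS terminator and polyadenylation signal. The insert is a synthetic fusion described as sfGFP-SKL-Target2. The annotation software labels the green fluorescent protein reading frame as oxGFP, a close GFP relative, while the catalogue identifies it as superfolder GFP. SKL is the canonical C-terminal peroxisome targeting signal. The short stretch between the annotated GFP coding sequence and attB2 presumably holds the SKL signal and the Mpphot-derived genome-editing target sequence, though these are not annotated individually.

The plasmid belongs to the SKLPT imaging system, which pre-evaluates genome-editing modules in vivo by means of a fluorescent protein carrying a peroxisome targeting signal. The record designates this construct as the negative control vector for target 2 (Mpphot), but it does not detail the expected localisation pattern.
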