Addgene plasmid #186722: pGWT35S-sfGFP-SKL-Target2 (Mpphot)
Purpose: Transient expression vector for SKLPT imaging for target 2 (Mpphot) in plant cells (Negative control vector).
Depositing lab: Yutaka Kodama. Depositing organization: Utsunomiya University. Publication: SKLPT imaging: Efficient in vivo pre-evaluation of genome-editing modules using fluorescent protein with peroxisome targeting signal. Konno R, Tanaka H, Kodama Y. Biochem Biophys Res Commun. 2018 Sep 3;503(1):235-241. doi: 10.1016/j.bbrc.2018.06.008. Epub 2018 Jun 12. PubMed 29885839.
Backbone
  Vector backbone: pGWT35S
  Vector type: Bacterial Expression
Growth in bacteria
  Bacterial resistance: Kanamycin, 50 μg/mL
  Growth temperature: 37°C
  Growth strain: DH5alpha
  Copy number: Unknown
Gene/Insert
  Gene/Insert name: sfGFP-SKL-Mphot (alt name: sfGFP-SKL-Target2)
  Species: Synthetic
Terms and licenses: Academic/Nonprofit Terms; Industry Terms: Not Available to Industry
How to cite: pGWT35S-sfGFP-SKL-Target2 (Mpphot) was a gift from Yutaka Kodama (Addgene plasmid # 186722 ; http://n2t.net/addgene:186722 ; RRID:Addgene_186722)
